Addgene plasmid #158386: MAC-FURIN
Purpose: MAC-tagged gene expression
Depositing lab: Markku Varjosalo. Depositing organization: University of Helsinki, Institute of Biotechnology. Publication: Combined proximity labeling and affinity purification-mass spectrometry workflow for mapping and visualizing protein interaction networks. Liu X, Salokas K, Weldatsadik RG, Gawriyski L, Varjosalo M. Nat Protoc. 2020 Aug 10. pii: 10.1038/s41596-020-0365-x. doi: 10.1038/s41596-020-0365-x. PubMed 32778839.
Backbone
  Vector backbone: MAC-tag-C (#108077)
  Vector type: Mammalian Expression
Growth in bacteria
  Bacterial resistance: Ampicillin, 100 μg/mL
  Growth temperature: 37°C
  Growth strain: DH5alpha
  Copy number: High Copy
Gene/Insert
  Gene/Insert name: furin, paired basic amino acid cleaving enzyme
  Species: H. sapiens (human)
  Entrez Gene: FURIN (a.k.a. FUR, PACE, PCSK3, SPC1)
  Tag / fusion protein: MAC-tag (C terminal on backbone)
  Cloning method: Gateway Cloning
Terms and licenses: Academic/Nonprofit Terms; Industry Terms
How to cite: MAC-FURIN was a gift from Markku Varjosalo (Addgene plasmid # 158386 ; http://n2t.net/addgene:158386 ; RRID:Addgene_158386)
