[The description below was written by a language model from this plasmid's Addgene catalogue record and pLannotate feature annotations shown in this document.]
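Description:
MAC-FURIN is a mammalian expression plasmid built on the MAC-tag-C Gateway destination backbone. It carries the human FURIN open reading frame (paired basic amino acid cleaving enzyme, also called PACE, PCSK3 or SPC1) fused at its C terminus to the MAC-tag. It is propagated in E. coli as a high-copy plasmid through a ColE1/pUC-type origin with ampicillin resistance (AmpR, β-lactamase). A partial f1 origin and remnants of lac regulatory sequence are also annotated in the backbone.

Expression is driven by the CMV enhancer and immediate early promoter. Two short tet operator-like fragments follow the promoter directly, which suggests a tetracycline-regulatable CMV/TetO arrangement, although the catalogue fields do not say this. The FURIN coding sequence sits between attB1 and attB2 remnants left by Gateway recombination. Downstream of it is a region matching E. coli birA, the biotin ligase, which forms the proximity-labelling part of the MAC-tag. The feature table does not separately annotate any affinity-purification component of the tag, nor does it indicate which BirA variant is present. A bGH polyadenylation signal terminates the transcript.

After the expression cassette comes an FRT site placed immediately before a hygromycin resistance gene and an SV40 poly(A) signal, with no complete promoter annotated in front of HygR. This layout is typical of FLP-mediated, single-site integration into a host cell line that carries a matching FRT locus, where recombination activates hygromycin selection. The stated purpose is MAC-tagged gene expression, and the associated work combines proximity biotinylation and affinity purification with mass spectrometry, here to map the protein interaction partners of furin.
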