Features (pLannotate 1.2.2; 24 found; start..end, strand, type, name):
      1..204     +  promoter       CMV promoter: human cytomegalovirus (CMV) immediate early promoter
    206..225     +  promoter       PLtetO-1 promoter (fragment): modified phage lambda PL promoter with tet operator sites (Lutz and Bujard, 1997)
    227..246     +  promoter       PLtetO-1 promoter (fragment): modified phage lambda PL promoter with tet operator sites (Lutz and Bujard, 1997)
    254..287     +  promoter       TRE3GV promoter (fragment): 3rd-generation Tet-responsive promoter that can be activated by binding of Tet-On® 3G, optimized for retroviral and lentiviral vectors
    423..440     +  protein_bind   attB1 (fragment): mutant version of attB; core recombination site for the Gateway® BP reaction BP Clonase™
    449..2830    +  CDS            FURIN: FURIN_HUMAN - Also known as FUR From Homo sapiens (Human).
   2838..2855    -  protein_bind   attB2 (fragment): mutant version of attB; core recombination site for the Gateway® BP reaction BP Clonase™
   3044..4003    +  CDS            birA: BIRA_ECOLI - Also known as bioR, dhbB. Experimental evidence at protein level: Swiss-Prot protein existence level 1. Acts both as a biotin--[acetyl-CoA-carboxylase] ligase and a biotin-operon repressor. In the presence of ATP, BirA activates biotin to form the BirA-biotinyl-5'-adenylate (BirA-bio-5'-AMP or holoBirA) complex. HoloBirA can either transfer the biotinyl moiety to the biotin carboxyl carrier protein (BCCP) subunit of acetyl-CoA carboxylase, or bind to the biotin operator site and inhibit transcription of the operon. From Escherichia coli (strain K12).
   4053..4277    +  polyA_signal   bGH poly(A) signal: bovine growth hormone polyadenylation signal
   4281..4302    +  promoter       SV40 promoter (fragment): SV40 enhancer and early promoter
   4323..4556    +  rep_origin     f1 ori (fragment) (sequence partly withheld): f1 bacteriophage origin of replication; arrow indicates direction of (+) strand synthesis
   4561..4608    +  protein_bind   FRT: FLP-mediated recombination occurs in the 8-bp core sequence TCTAGAAA (Turan and Bode, 2011). FLP recombinase from the Saccharomyces cerevisiae 2μ plasmid
   4616..5638    +  CDS            HygR: aminoglycoside phosphotransferase from E. coli; aph(4)-Ia; confers resistance to hygromycin
   5648..5773    +  CDS            ble (fragment): BLE_KLEPN - Experimental evidence at protein level: Swiss-Prot protein existence level 1. Binding protein with a strong affinity to the bleomycin family of antibiotics. Binds to CL990; an antimitotic-antibiotic compound. From Klebsiella pneumoniae.
   5768..5889    +  polyA_signal   SV40 poly(A) signal: SV40 polyadenylation signal
   5962..5978    -  protein_bind   lac operator: The lac repressor binds to the lac operator to inhibit transcription in E. coli. This inhibition can be relieved by adding lactose or isopropyl-β-D-thiogalactopyranoside (IPTG). lac repressor encoded by lacI
   5986..6016    -  promoter       lac promoter: promoter for the E. coli lac operon
   6031..6052    -  protein_bind   CAP binding site: CAP binding activates transcription in the presence of cAMP. E. coli catabolite activator protein
   6065..6157    -  CDS            lacI (fragment): lac repressor; lacI; The lac repressor binds to the lac operator to inhibit transcription in E. coli. This inhibition can be relieved by adding lactose or isopropyl-β-D-thiogalactopyranoside (IPTG).
   6340..6928    -  rep_origin     ori: high-copy-number ColE1/pMB1/pBR322/pUC origin of replication
   7099..7959    -  CDS            AmpR: β-lactamase; bla; confers resistance to ampicillin, carbenicillin, and related antibiotics
   7960..8064    -  promoter       AmpR promoter: bla
   8123..8175    -  misc_feature   bom (fragment): basis of mobility region from pBR322
   8330..8709    +  enhancer       CMV enhancer: human cytomegalovirus immediate early enhancer
>Addgene plasmid #158386 | MAC-FURIN | addgene full sequence | sequence record 309503 | Addgene NGS Result
GTGATGCGGTTTTGGCAGTACATCAATGGGCGTGGATAGCGGTTTGACTCACGGGGATTTCCAAGTCTCC
ACCCCATTGACGTCAATGGGAGTTTGTTTTGGCACCAAAATCAACGGGACTTTCCAAAATGTCGTAACAA
CTCCGCCCCATTGACGCAAATGGGCGGTAGGCGTGTACGGTGGGAGGTCTATATAAGCAGAGCTCTCCCT
ATCAGTGATAGAGATCTCCCTATCAGTGATAGAGATCGTCGACGAGCTCGTTTAGTGAACCGTCAGATCG
CCTGGAGACGCCATCCACGCTGTTTTGACCTCCATAGAAGACACCGGGACCGATCCAGCCTCCGGACTCT
AGCGTTTAAACTTAAGCTTGGTACCGAGCTCGGATCCACTAGTCCAGTGTGGTGGAATTCTGCAGATATC
AACAAGTTTGTACAAAAAAGTTGGCACCATGGAGCTGAGGCCCTGGTTGCTATGGGTGGTAGCAGCAACA
GGAACCTTGGTCCTGCTAGCAGCTGATGCTCAGGGCCAGAAGGTCTTCACCAACACGTGGGCTGTGCGCA
TCCCTGGAGGCCCAGCGGTGGCCAACAGTGTGGCACGGAAGCATGGGTTCCTCAACCTGGGCCAGATCTT
CGGGGACTATTACCACTTCTGGCATCGAGGAGTGACGAAGCGGTCCCTGTCGCCTCACCGCCCGCGGCAC
AGCCGGCTGCAGAGGGAGCCTCAAGTACAGTGGCTGGAACAGCAGGTGGCAAAGCGACGGACTAAACGGG
ACGTGTACCAGGAGCCCACAGACCCCAAGTTTCCTCAGCAGTGGTACCTGTCTGGTGTCACTCAGCGGGA
CCTGAATGTGAAGGCGGCCTGGGCGCAGGGCTACACAGGGCACGGCATTGTGGTCTCCATTCTGGACGAT
GGCATCGAGAAGAACCACCCGGACTTGGCAGGCAATTATGATCCTGGGGCCAGTTTTGATGTCAATGACC
AGGACCCTGACCCCCAGCCTCGGTACACACAGATGAATGACAACAGGCACGGCACACGGTGTGCGGGGGA
AGTGGCTGCGGTGGCCAACAACGGTGTCTGTGGTGTAGGTGTGGCCTACAACGCCCGCATTGGAGGGGTG
CGCATGCTGGATGGCGAGGTGACAGATGCGGTGGAGGCACGCTCGCTGGGCCTGAACCCCAACCACATCC
ACATCTACAGTGCCAGCTGGGGCCCCGAGGATGACGGCAAGACAGTGGATGGGCCAGCCCGCCTCGCCGA
GGAGGCCTTCTTCCGTGGGGTTAGCCAGGGCCGAGGGGGGCTGGGCTCCATCTTTGTCTGGGCCTCGGGG
AACGGGGGCCGGGAACATGACAGCTGCAACTGCGACGGCTACACCAACAGTATCTACACGCTGTCCATCA
GCAGCGCCACGCAGTTTGGCAACGTGCCGTGGTACAGCGAGGCCTGCTCGTCCACACTGGCCACGACCTA
CAGCAGTGGCAACCAGAATGAGAAGCAGATCGTGACGACTGACTTGCGGCAGAAGTGCACGGAGTCTCAC
ACGGGCACCTCAGCCTCTGCCCCCTTAGCAGCCGGCATCATTGCTCTCACCCTGGAGGCCAATAAGAACC
TCACATGGCGGGACATGCAACACCTGGTGGTACAGACCTCGAAGCCAGCCCACCTCAATGCCAACGACTG
GGCCACCAATGGTGTGGGCCGGAAAGTGAGCCACTCATATGGCTACGGGCTTTTGGACGCAGGCGCCATG
GTGGCCCTGGCCCAGAATTGGACCACAGTGGCCCCCCAGCGGAAGTGCATCATCGACATCCTCACCGAGC
CCAAAGACATCGGGAAACGGCTCGAGGTGCGGAAGACCGTGACCGCGTGCCTGGGCGAGCCCAACCACAT
CACTCGGCTGGAGCACGCTCAGGCGCGGCTCACCCTGTCCTATAATCGCCGTGGCGACCTGGCCATCCAC
CTGGTCAGCCCCATGGGCACCCGCTCCACCCTGCTGGCAGCCAGGCCACATGACTACTCCGCAGATGGGT
TTAATGACTGGGCCTTCATGACAACTCATTCCTGGGATGAGGATCCCTCTGGCGAGTGGGTCCTAGAGAT
TGAAAACACCAGCGAAGCCAACAACTATGGGACGCTGACCAAGTTCACCCTCGTACTCTATGGCACCGCC
CCTGAGGGGCTGCCCGTACCTCCAGAAAGCAGTGGCTGCAAGACCCTCACGTCCAGTCAGGCCTGTGTGG
TGTGCGAGGAAGGCTTCTCCCTGCACCAGAAGAGCTGTGTCCAGCACTGCCCTCCAGGCTTCGCCCCCCA
AGTCCTCGATACGCACTATAGCACCGAGAATGACGTGGAGACCATCCGGGCCAGCGTCTGCGCCCCCTGC
CACGCCTCATGTGCCACATGCCAGGGGCCGGCCCTGACAGACTGCCTCAGCTGCCCCAGCCACGCCTCCT
TGGACCCTGTGGAGCAGACTTGCTCCCGGCAAAGCCAGAGCAGCCGAGAGTCCCCGCCACAGCAGCAGCC
ACCTCGGCTGCCCCCGGAGGTGGAGGCGGGGCAACGGCTGCGGGCAGGGCTGCTGCCCTCACACCTGCCT
GAGGTGGTGGCCGGCCTCAGCTGCGCCTTCATCGTGCTGGTCTTCGTCACTGTCTTCCTGGTCCTGCAGC
TGCGCTCTGGCTTTAGTTTTCGGGGGGTGAAGGTGTACACCATGGACCGTGGCCTCATCTCCTACAAGGG
GCTGCCCCCTGAAGCCTGGCAGGAGGAGTGCCCGTCTGACTCAGAAGAGGACGAGGGCCGGGGCGAGAGG
ACCGCCTTTATCAAAGACCAGAGCGCCCTCTTGCCAACTTTCTTGTACAAAGTGGTTGATATCAAGGCCG
CCGACATCACCAGCCTGTACAAGAAAGTGGGGTGGAGCCATCCCCAGTTCGAGAAGGGCGGAGGATCTGG
CGGCGGAAGCGGCGGAGGAAGCTGGTCCCACCCTCAGTTTGAGAAAGGCACCGAGCTGGGCAGCACCATG
GCCAGCTACCCCTACGACGTGCCCGACTACGCCAAGGACAACACCGTGCCCCTGAAGCTGATCGCCCTGC
TGGCCAACGGCGAGTTCCACTCTGGCGAGCAGCTGGGCGAGACACTGGGCATGAGCAGAGCCGCCATCAA
CAAGCACATCCAGACCCTGCGGGACTGGGGCGTGGACGTGTTCACAGTGCCCGGCAAGGGCTACAGCCTG
CCCGAGCCCATCCAGCTGCTGAACGCCAAGCAGATCCTGGGCCAGCTGGATGGCGGATCTGTGGCCGTGC
TGCCCGTGATCGACAGCACCAACCAGTATCTGCTCGACCGGATCGGCGAGCTGAAGTCCGGCGACGCCTG
TATCGCCGAGTACCAGCAGGCCGGCAGAGGCGGCAGGGGCAGAAAGTGGTTCAGCCCCTTCGGCGCCAAC
CTGTACCTGAGCATGTTCTGGAGACTGGAACAGGGCCCAGCCGCCGCTATTGGCCTGAGCCTGGTCATCG
GCATCGTGATGGCCGAGGTGCTGCGGAAGCTGGGCGCCGACAAAGTGCGCGTGAAGTGGCCCAACGACCT
GTATCTGCAGGACCGGAAGCTGGCCGGCATCCTGGTGGAACTGACCGGCAAAACAGGCGACGCCGCCCAG
ATCGTGATCGGCGCTGGCATCAACATGGCCATGCGGCGGGTGGAAGAGAGCGTGGTCAACCAGGGCTGGA
TCACCCTGCAGGAAGCCGGCATCAACCTGGACCGGAACACCCTGGCCGCCATGCTGATCAGAGAGCTGAG
AGCCGCCCTGGAACTGTTCGAGCAGGAAGGCCTGGCCCCCTACCTGAGCAGATGGGAGAAGCTGGACAAC
TTCATCAACCGGCCCGTGAAACTGATCATCGGCGACAAAGAGATCTTCGGCATCAGCCGGGGCATCGACA
AGCAGGGGGCCCTGCTCCTGGAACAGGACGGCATCATCAAGCCCTGGATGGGCGGCGAGATCAGCCTGCG
GAGCGCCGAGAAGTGATGACTCGAGTCTAGAGGGCCCGTTTAAACCCGCTGATCAGCCTCGACTGTGCCT
TCTAGTTGCCAGCCATCTGTTGTTTGCCCCTCCCCCGTGCCTTCCTTGACCCTGGAAGGTGCCACTCCCA
CTGTCCTTTCCTAATAAAATGAGGAAATTGCATCGCATTGTCTGAGTAGGTGTCATTCTATTCTGGGGGG
TGGGGTGGGGCAGGACAGCAAGGGGGAGGATTGGGAAGACAATAGCAGGCATGCTGGGGATGCGGTGGGC
TCTATGGCTTCTGAGGCGGAAAGAACCAGCTGGGGCTCTAGGGGGTATCCCC
[124 nt withheld, positions 4323-4446]
C
[91 nt withheld, positions 4448-4538]
AGGGTGATGGTTCACGTACCTAGAAGTTCCTATTCCGAAGTTCCTATTCTCTAGAAAGTATAGGAACTTC
CTTGGCCAAAAAGCCTGAACTCACCGCGACGTCTGTCGAGAAGTTTCTGATCGAAAAGTTCGACAGCGTC
TCCGACCTGATGCAGCTCTCGGAGGGCGAAGAATCTCGTGCTTTCAGCTTCGATGTAGGAGGGCGTGGAT
ATGTCCTGCGGGTAAATAGCTGCGCCGATGGTTTCTACAAAGATCGTTATGTTTATCGGCACTTTGCATC
GGCCGCGCTCCCGATTCCGGAAGTGCTTGACATTGGGGAATTCAGCGAGAGCCTGACCTATTGCATCTCC
CGCCGTGCACAGGGTGTCACGTTGCAAGACCTGCCTGAAACCGAACTGCCCGCTGTTCTGCAGCCGGTCG
CGGAGGCCATGGATGCGATCGCTGCGGCCGATCTTAGCCAGACGAGCGGGTTCGGCCCATTCGGACCGCA
AGGAATCGGTCAATACACTACATGGCGTGATTTCATATGCGCGATTGCTGATCCCCATGTGTATCACTGG
CAAACTGTGATGGACGACACCGTCAGTGCGTCCGTCGCGCAGGCTCTCGATGAGCTGATGCTTTGGGCCG
AGGACTGCCCCGAAGTCCGGCACCTCGTGCACGCGGATTTCGGCTCCAACAATGTCCTGACGGACAATGG
CCGCATAACAGCGGTCATTGACTGGAGCGAGGCGATGTTCGGGGATTCCCAATACGAGGTCGCCAACATC
TTCTTCTGGAGGCCGTGGTTGGCTTGTATGGAGCAGCAGACGCGCTACTTCGAGCGGAGGCATCCGGAGC
TTGCAGGATCGCCGCGGCTCCGGGCGTATATGCTCCGCATTGGTCTTGACCAACTCTATCAGAGCTTGGT
TGACGGCAATTTCGATGATGCAGCTTGGGCGCAGGGTCGATGCGACGCAATCGTCCGATCCGGAGCCGGG
ACTGTCGGGCGTACACAAATCGCCCGCAGAAGCGCGGCCGTCTGGACCGATGGCTGTGTAGAAGTACTCG
CCGATAGTGGAAACCGACGCCCCAGCACTCGTCCGAGGGCAAAGGAATAGCACGTACTACGAGATTTCGA
TTCCACCGCCGCCTTCTATGAAAGGTTGGGCTTCGGAATCGTTTTCCGGGACGCCGGCTGGATGATCCTC
CAGCGCGGGGATCTCATGCTGGAGTTCTTCGCCCACCCCAACTTGTTTATTGCAGCTTATAATGGTTACA
AATAAAGCAATAGCATCACAAATTTCACAAATAAAGCATTTTTTTCACTGCATTCTAGTTGTGGTTTGTC
CAAACTCATCAATGTATCTTATCATGTCTGTATACCGTCGACCTCTAGCTAGAGCTTGGCGTAATCATGG
TCATAGCTGTTTCCTGTGTGAAATTGTTATCCGCTCACAATTCCACACAACATACGAGCCGGAAGCATAA
AGTGTAAAGCCTGGGGTGCCTAATGAGTGAGCTAACTCACATTAATTGCGTTGCGCTCACTGCCCGCTTT
CCAGTCGGGAAACCTGTCGTGCCAGCTGCATTAATGAATCGGCCAACGCGCGGGGAGAGGCGGTTTGCGT
ATTGGGCGCTCTTCCGCTTCCTCGCTCACTGACTCGCTGCGCTCGGTCGTTCGGCTGCGGCGAGCGGTAT
CAGCTCACTCAAAGGCGGTAATACGGTTATCCACAGAATCAGGGGATAACGCAGGAAAGAACATGTGAGC
AAAAGGCCAGCAAAAGGCCAGGAACCGTAAAAAGGCCGCGTTGCTGGCGTTTTTCCATAGGCTCCGCCCC
CCTGACGAGCATCACAAAAATCGACGCTCAAGTCAGAGGTGGCGAAACCCGACAGGACTATAAAGATACC
AGGCGTTTCCCCCTGGAAGCTCCCTCGTGCGCTCTCCTGTTCCGACCCTGCCGCTTACCGGATACCTGTC
CGCCTTTCTCCCTTCGGGAAGCGTGGCGCTTTCTCATAGCTCACGCTGTAGGTATCTCAGTTCGGTGTAG
GTCGTTCGCTCCAAGCTGGGCTGTGTGCACGAACCCCCCGTTCAGCCCGACCGCTGCGCCTTATCCGGTA
ACTATCGTCTTGAGTCCAACCCGGTAAGACACGACTTATCGCCACTGGCAGCAGCCACTGGTAACAGGAT
TAGCAGAGCGAGGTATGTAGGCGGTGCTACAGAGTTCTTGAAGTGGTGGCCTAACTACGGCTACACTAGA
AGAACAGTATTTGGTATCTGCGCTCTGCTGAAGCCAGTTACCTTCGGAAAAAGAGTTGGTAGCTCTTGAT
CCGGCAAACAAACCACCGCTGGTAGCGGTGGTTTTTTTGTTTGCAAGCAGCAGATTACGCGCAGAAAAAA
AGGATCTCAAGAAGATCCTTTGATCTTTTCTACGGGGTCTGACGCTCAGTGGAACGAAAACTCACGTTAA
GGGATTTTGGTCATGAGATTATCAAAAAGGATCTTCACCTAGATCCTTTTAAATTAAAAATGAAGTTTTA
AATCAATCTAAAGTATATATGAGTAAACTTGGTCTGACAGTTACCAATGCTTAATCAGTGAGGCACCTAT
CTCAGCGATCTGTCTATTTCGTTCATCCATAGTTGCCTGACTCCCCGTCGTGTAGATAACTACGATACGG
GAGGGCTTACCATCTGGCCCCAGTGCTGCAATGATACCGCGAGACCCACGCTCACCGGCTCCAGATTTAT
CAGCAATAAACCAGCCAGCCGGAAGGGCCGAGCGCAGAAGTGGTCCTGCAACTTTATCCGCCTCCATCCA
GTCTATTAATTGTTGCCGGGAAGCTAGAGTAAGTAGTTCGCCAGTTAATAGTTTGCGCAACGTTGTTGCC
ATTGCTACAGGCATCGTGGTGTCACGCTCGTCGTTTGGTATGGCTTCATTCAGCTCCGGTTCCCAACGAT
CAAGGCGAGTTACATGATCCCCCATGTTGTGCAAAAAAGCGGTTAGCTCCTTCGGTCCTCCGATCGTTGT
CAGAAGTAAGTTGGCCGCAGTGTTATCACTCATGGTTATGGCAGCACTGCATAATTCTCTTACTGTCATG
CCATCCGTAAGATGCTTTTCTGTGACTGGTGAGTACTCAACCAAGTCATTCTGAGAATAGTGTATGCGGC
GACCGAGTTGCTCTTGCCCGGCGTCAATACGGGATAATACCGCGCCACATAGCAGAACTTTAAAAGTGCT
CATCATTGGAAAACGTTCTTCGGGGCGAAAACTCTCAAGGATCTTACCGCTGTTGAGATCCAGTTCGATG
TAACCCACTCGTGCACCCAACTGATCTTCAGCATCTTTTACTTTCACCAGCGTTTCTGGGTGAGCAAAAA
CAGGAAGGCAAAATGCCGCAAAAAAGGGAATAAGGGCGACACGGAAATGTTGAATACTCATACTCTTCCT
TTTTCAATATTATTGAAGCATTTATCAGGGTTATTGTCTCATGAGCGGATACATATTTGAATGTATTTAG
AAAAATAAACAAATAGGGGTTCCGCGCACATTTCCCCGAAAAGTGCCACCTGACGTCGACGGATCGGGAG
ATCTCCCGATCCCCTATGGTGCACTCTCAGTACAATCTGCTCTGATGCCGCATAGTTAAGCCAGTATCTG
CTCCCTGCTTGTGTGTTGGAGGTCGCTGAGTAGTGCGCGAGCAAAATTTAAGCTACAACAAGGCAAGGCT
TGACCGACAATTGCATGAAGAATCTGCTTAGGGTTAGGCGTTTTGCGCTGCTTCGCGATGTACGGGCCAG
ATATACGCGTTGACATTGATTATTGACTAGTTATTAATAGTAATCAATTACGGGGTCATTAGTTCATAGC
CCATATATGGAGTTCCGCGTTACATAACTTACGGTAAATGGCCCGCCTGGCTGACCGCCCAACGACCCCC
GCCCATTGACGTCAATAATGACGTATGTTCCCATAGTAACGCCAATAGGGACTTTCCATTGACGTCAATG
GGTGGAGTATTTACGGTAAACTGCCCACTTGGCAGTACATCAAGTGTATCATATGCCAAGTACGCCCCCT
ATTGACGTCAATGACGGTAAATGGCCCGCCTGGCATTATGCCCAGTACATGACCTTATGGGACTTTCCTA
CTTGGCAGTACATCTACGTATTAGTCATCGCTATTACCATG
